Addgene plasmid #81925: pDONR223_KEAP1_WT
Purpose: Gateway Donor vector containing KEAP1, part of the Target Accelerator Plasmid Collection.
Depositing lab: Jesse Boehm & William Hahn & David Root. Depositing organization: Broad Institute. Publication: Systematic Functional Interrogation of Rare Cancer Variants Identifies Oncogenic Alleles. Kim E, Ilic N, Shrestha Y, Zou L, Kamburov A, Zhu C, Yang X, Lubonja R, Tran N, Nguyen C, Lawrence MS, Piccioni F, Bagul M, Doench JG, Chouinard CR, Wu X, Hogstrom L, Natoli T, Tamayo P, Horn H, Corsello SM, Lage K, Root DE, Subramanian A, Golub TR, Getz G, Boehm JS, Hahn WC. Cancer Discov. 2016 Jul;6(7):714-26. doi: 10.1158/2159-8290.CD-16-0160. Epub 2016 May 4. PubMed 27147599.
Backbone
  Vector backbone: pDONR223
  Backbone manufacturer: Invitrogen
  Backbone size w/o insert (bp): 2790
  Vector type: Gateway Entry vector
Growth in bacteria
  Bacterial resistance: Spectinomycin, 50 μg/mL
  Growth temperature: 37°C
  Growth strain: DH5alpha
  Copy number: High Copy
Gene/Insert
  Gene/Insert name: KEAP1 (alt name: NM_012289.3)
  Species: H. sapiens (human)
  Mutation: C624S
  Entrez Gene: KEAP1 (a.k.a. INrf2, KLHL19)
  Promoter: None
  Cloning method: Gateway Cloning
  Sequencing primers: 5′ M13pUC-fwd; 3′ M13-Rev
Terms and licenses: Academic/Nonprofit Terms; Industry Terms: Not Available to Industry
Depositor comments: Closed state: stop codon immediately follows insert
How to cite: pDONR223_KEAP1_WT was a gift from Jesse Boehm & William Hahn & David Root (Addgene plasmid # 81925 ; http://n2t.net/addgene:81925 ; RRID:Addgene_81925)
