[The description below was written by a language model from this plasmid's Addgene catalogue record and pLannotate feature annotations shown in this document.]
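Description:
pDONR223_KEAP1_WT is a Gateway entry clone built in the Invitrogen pDONR223 backbone and carrying the human KEAP1 open reading frame (reference transcript NM_012289.3; also known as INrf2 or KLHL19). It belongs to the Target Accelerator Plasmid Collection, a set of wild-type and variant cancer gene ORFs assembled for systematic functional testing of alleles. The plasmid is maintained in E. coli at high copy through a ColE1/pUC-type origin. Selection is with spectinomycin, conferred by the aadA (SmR) aminoglycoside adenylyltransferase gene, which sits downstream of a fragment of a class 1 integron Pc promoter and a small remnant of a gentamicin resistance gene.

The insert lies between two attL recombination sites in opposite orientation. The annotation software labels both as attL3, a mutant attL. These sites allow LR Clonase-mediated transfer of the ORF into any compatible Gateway destination vector. The entry clone has no promoter driving the insert, so expression depends on the destination vector. rrnB T1 and T2 terminators upstream of the cassette insulate it from read-through transcription, and a T7 promoter lies just outside the downstream attL site, pointing back toward the insert. The ORF is in the "closed" configuration, with a stop codon immediately after the coding sequence, so it will not give C-terminal fusions.

The name designates the clone as wild type, but the catalogue entry lists a C624S substitution relative to the reference. The automated annotation marks only part of the region between the att sites as a KEAP1 match, although the spacing between the sites is consistent with a longer insert. The sequenced record is 4,668 nt in total.
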