Features (pLannotate 1.2.2; 12 found; start..end, strand, type, name):
    664..756     +  CDS            lacI (fragment): lac repressor; lacI; The lac repressor binds to the lac operator to inhibit transcription in E. coli. This inhibition can be relieved by adding lactose or isopropyl-β-D-thiogalactopyranoside (IPTG).
    811..838     -  terminator     rrnB T2 terminator: transcription terminator T2 from the E. coli rrnB gene
    970..1013    +  terminator     rrnB T1 terminator: Escherichia coli rrnB; transcription terminator T1 from the E. coli rrnB gene
   1060..1096    -  CDS            lacZα (fragment): LacZα fragment of β-galactosidase; lacZ fragment
   1113..1208    +  protein_bind   attL3: mutant version of attL; recombination site for the Gateway® LR reaction LR Clonase™
   1214..2542    +  CDS            KEAP1 (fragment) (sequence partly withheld): KEAP1_HUMAN - Also known as INRF2 From Homo sapiens (Human).
   3093..3188    -  protein_bind   attL3: mutant version of attL; recombination site for the Gateway® LR reaction LR Clonase™
   3207..3225    -  promoter       T7 promoter: promoter for bacteriophage T7 RNA polymerase
   3415..3438    +  promoter       Pc promoter (fragment): intI1 (promoter lies within the coding sequence); class 1 integron promoter
   3614..3670    +  CDS            GmR (fragment): gentamycin acetyltransferase; aacC1; confers resistance to gentamycin
   3677..4468    +  CDS            SmR: aminoglycoside adenylyltransferase (Murphy, 1985); aadA; confers resistance to spectinomycin and streptomycin
   4561..481     +  rep_origin     ori (across the origin): high-copy-number ColE1/pMB1/pBR322/pUC origin of replication
>Addgene plasmid #81925 | pDONR223_KEAP1_WT | addgene full sequence | sequence record 168836 | Addgene NGS Result
GGTAACTGGCTTCAGCAGAGCGCAGATACCAAATACTGTTCTTCTAGTGTAGCCGTAGTTAGGCCACCAC
TTCAAGAACTCTGTAGCACCGCCTACATACCTCGCTCTGCTAATCCTGTTACCAGTGGCTGCTGCCAGTG
GCGATAAGTCGTGTCTTACCGGGTTGGACTCAAGACGATAGTTACCGGATAAGGCGCAGCGGTCGGGCTG
AACGGGGGGTTCGTGCACACAGCCCAGCTTGGAGCGAACGACCTACACCGAACTGAGATACCTACAGCGT
GAGCTATGAGAAAGCGCCACGCTTCCCGAAGGGAGAAAGGCGGACAGGTATCCGGTAAGCGGCAGGGTCG
GAACAGGAGAGCGCACGAGGGAGCTTCCAGGGGGAAACGCCTGGTATCTTTATAGTCCTGTCGGGTTTCG
CCACCTCTGACTTGAGCGTCGATTTTTGTGATGCTCGTCAGGGGGGCGGAGCCTATGGAAAAACGCCAGC
AACGCGGCCTTTTTACGGTTCCTGGCCTTTTGCTGGCCTTTTGCTCACATGTTCTTTCCTGCGTTATCCC
CTGATTCTGTGGATAACCGTATTACCGCCTTTGAGTGAGCTGATACCGCTCGCCGCAGCCGAACGACCGA
GCGCAGCGAGTCAGTGAGCGAGGAAGCGGAAGAGCGCCCAATACGCAAACCGCCTCTCCCCGCGCGTTGG
CCGATTCATTAATGCAGCTGGCACGACAGGTTTCCCGACTGGAAAGCGGGCAGTGAGCGCAACGCAATTA
ATACGCGTACCGCTAGCCAGGAAGAGTTTGTAGAAACGCAAAAAGGCCATCCGTCAGGATGGCCTTCTGC
TTAGTTTGATGCCTGGCAGTTTATGGCGGGCGTCCTGCCCGCCACCCTCCGGGCCGTTGCTTCACAACGT
TCAAATCCGCTCCCGGCGGATTTGTCCTACTCAGGAGAGCGTTCACCGACAAACAACAGATAAAACGAAA
GGCCCAGTCTTCCGACTGAGCCTTTCGTTTTATTTGATGCCTGGCAGTTCCCTACTCTCGCGTTAACGCT
AGCATGGATGTTTTCCCAGTCACGACGTTGTAAAACGACGGCCAGTCTTAAGCTCGGGCCCCAAATAATG
ATTTTATTTTGACTGATAGTGACCTGTTCGTTGCAACAAATTGATGAGCAATGCTTTTTTATAATGCCAA
CTTTGTACAAAAAAGTTGGCACCATGCAGCCAGATCCCAGGCCTAGCGGGGCTGGGGCCTGCTGCCGATT
CCTGCCCCTGCAGTCACAGTGCCCTGAGGGGGCAGGGGACGCGGTGATGTACGCCTCCACTGAGTGCAAG
GCGGAGGTGACGCCCTCCCAGCATGGCAACCGCACCTTCAGCTACACCCTGGAGGATCATACCAAGCAGG
CCTTTGGCATCATGAACGAGCTGCGGCTCAGCCAGCAGCTGTGTGACGTCACACTGCAGGTCAAGTACCA
GGATGCACCGGCCGCCCAGTTCATGGCCCACAAGGTGGTGCTGGCCTCATCCAGCCCTGTCTTCAAGGCC
ATGTTCACCAACGGGCTGCGGGAGCAGGGCATGGAGGTGGTGTCCATTGAGGGTATCCACCCCAAGGTCA
TGGAGCGCCTCATTGAATTCGCCTACACGGCCTCCATCTCCATGGGCGAGAAGTGTGTCCTCCACGTCAT
GAACGGTGCTGTCATGTACCAGATCGACAGCGTTGTCCGTGCCTGCAGTGACTTCCTGGTGCAGCAGCTG
GACCCCAGCAATGCCATCGGCATCGCCAACTTCGCTGAGCAGATTGGCTGTGTGGAGTTGCACCAGCGTG
CCCGGGAGTACATCTACATGCATTTTGGGGAGGTGGCCAAGCAAGAGGAGTTCTTCAACCTGTCCCACTG
CCAACTGGTGACCCTCATCAGCCGGGACGACCTGAACGTGCGCTGCGAGTCCGAGGTCTTCCACGCCTGC
ATCAACTGGGTCAAGTACGACTGCGAACAGCGACGGTTCTACGTCCAGGCGCTGCTGCGGGCCGTGCGCT
GCCACTCGTTGACGCCGAACTTCCTGCAGATGCAGCTGCAGAAGTGCGAGATCCTGCAGTCCGACTCCCG
CTGCAAGGACTACCTGGTCAAGATCTTCGAGGAGCTCACCCTGCACAAGCCCACGCAGGTGATGCCCTGC
CGGGCG
[864 nt withheld, positions 2177-3040]
ATGGAGCCCTGCCGGAAGCAGATTGACCAGCAGAACTGTACCAGTTGATTGCCAACTTTCTTGTACAAAG
TTGGCATTATAAGAAAGCATTGCTTATCAATTTGTTGCAACGAACAGGTCACTATCAGTCAAAATAAAAT
CATTATTTGCCATCCAGCTGATATCCCCTATAGTGAGTCGTATTACATGGTCATAGCTGTTTCCTGGCAG
CTCTGGCCCGTGTCTCAAAATCTCTGATGTTACATTGCACAAGATAAAAATATATCATCATGCCTCCTCT
AGACCAGCCAGGACAGAAATGCCTCGACTTCGCTGCTACCCAAGGTTGCCGGGTGACGCACACCGTGGAA
ACGGATGAAGGCACGAACCCAGTGGACATAAGCCTGTTCGGTTCGTAAGCTGTAATGCAAGTAGCGTATG
CGCTCACGCAACTGGTCCAGAACCTTGACCGAACGCAGCGGTGGTAACGGCGCAGTGGCGGTTTTCATGG
CTTGTTATGACTGTTTTTTTGGGGTACAGTCTATGCCTCGGGCATCCAAGCAGCAAGCGCGTTACGCCGT
GGGTCGATGTTTGATGTTATGGAGCAGCAACGATGTTACGCAGCAGGGCAGTCGCCCTAAAACAAAGTTA
AACATTATGAGGGAAGCGGTGATCGCCGAAGTATCGACTCAACTATCAGAGGTAGTTGGCGTCATCGAGC
GCCATCTCGAACCGACGTTGCTGGCCGTACATTTGTACGGCTCCGCAGTGGATGGCGGCCTGAAGCCACA
CAGTGATATTGATTTGCTGGTTACGGTGACCGTAAGGCTTGATGAAACAACGCGGCGAGCTTTGATCAAC
GACCTTTTGGAAACTTCGGCTTCCCCTGGAGAGAGCGAGATTCTCCGCGCTGTAGAAGTCACCATTGTTG
TGCACGACGACATCATTCCGTGGCGTTATCCAGCTAAGCGCGAACTGCAATTTGGAGAATGGCAGCGCAA
TGACATTCTTGCAGGTATCTTCGAGCCAGCCACGATCGACATTGATCTGGCTATCTTGCTGACAAAAGCA
AGAGAACATAGCGTTGCCTTGGTAGGTCCAGCGGCGGAGGAACTCTTTGATCCGGTTCCTGAACAGGATC
TATTTGAGGCGCTAAATGAAACCTTAACGCTATGGAACTCGCCGCCCGACTGGGCTGGCGATGAGCGAAA
TGTAGTGCTTACGTTGTCCCGCATTTGGTACAGCGCAGTAACCGGCAAAATCGCGCCGAAGGATGTCGCT
GCCGACTGGGCAATGGAGCGCCTGCCGGCCCAGTATCAGCCCGTCATACTTGAAGCTAGACAGGCTTATC
TTGGACAAGAAGAAGATCGCTTGGCCTCGCGCGCAGATCAGTTGGAAGAATTTGTCCACTACGTGAAAGG
CGAGATCACCAAGGTAGTCGGCAAATAACCCTCGAGCCACCCATGACCAAAATCCCTTAACGTGAGTTAC
GCGTCGTTCCACTGAGCGTCAGACCCCGTAGAAAAGATCAAAGGATCTTCTTGAGATCCTTTTTTTCTGC
GCGTAATCTGCTGCTTGCAAACAAAAAAACCACCGCTACCAGCGGTGGTTTGTTTGCCGGATCAAGAGCT
ACCAACTCTTTTTCCGAA
