>Addgene plasmid #81925 | pDONR223_KEAP1_WT | depositor partial sequence | sequence record 155244 | Insert sequence
ATGCAGCCAGATCCCAGGCCTAGCGGGGCTGGGGCCTGCTGCCGATTCCTGCCCCTGCAGTCACAGTGCC
CTGAGGGGGCAGGGGACGCGGTGATGTACGCCTCCACTGAGTGCAAGGCGGAGGTGACGCCCTCCCAGCA
TGGCAACCGCACCTTCAGCTACACCCTGGAGGATCATACCAAGCAGGCCTTTGGCATCATGAACGAGCTG
CGGCTCAGCCAGCAGCTGTGTGACGTCACACTGCAGGTCAAGTACCAGGATGCACCGGCCGCCCAGTTCA
TGGCCCACAAGGTGGTGCTGGCCTCATCCAGCCCTGTCTTCAAGGCCATGTTCACCAACGGGCTGCGGGA
GCAGGGCATGGAGGTGGTGTCCATTGAGGGTATCCACCCCAAGGTCATGGAGCGCCTCATTGAATTCGCC
TACACGGCCTCCATCTCCATGGGCGAGAAGTGTGTCCTCCACGTCATGAACGGTGCTGTCATGTACCAGA
TCGACAGCGTTGTCCGTGCCTGCAGTGACTTCCTGGTGCAGCAGCTGGACCCCAGCAATGCCATCGGCAT
CGCCAACTTCGCTGAGCAGATTGGCTGTGTGGAGTTGCACCAGCGTGCCCGGGAGTACATCTACATGCAT
TTTGGGGAGGTGGCCAAGCAAGAGGAGTTCTTCAACCTGTCCCACTGCCAACTGGTGACCCTCATCAGCC
GGGACGACCTGAACGTGCGCTGCGAGTCCGAGGTCTTCCACGCCTGCATCAACTGGGTCAAGTACGACTG
CGAACAGCGACGGTTCTACGTCCAGGCGCTGCTGCGGGCCGTGCGCTGCCACTCGTTGACGCCGAACTTC
CTGCAGATGCAGCTGCAGAAGTGCGAGATCCTGCAGTCCGACTCCCGCTGCAAGGACTACCTGGTCAAGA
TCTTCGAGGAGCTCACCCTGCACAAGCCCACGCAGGTGATGCCCTGCCGGGCG
[864 nt withheld, positions 964-1827]
ATGGAGCCCTGCCGGAAGCAGATTGACCAGCAGAACTGTACCAGT
